Addgene plasmid #126017: pET-MBP-CfaN-His6
Purpose: Bacterial expression of MBP-CfaN fusion protein (with C-terminal His5)
Depositing lab: Thomas Muir. Depositing organization: Princeton University.
Backbone
  Vector backbone: pET
  Vector type: Bacterial Expression
Growth in bacteria
  Bacterial resistance: Kanamycin, 50 μg/mL
  Growth temperature: 37°C
  Growth strain: DH5alpha
  Copy number: Unknown
Gene/Insert
  Gene/Insert name: MBP-CfaN-His5 (alt name: (plasmid contains His5 not His6))
  Tag / fusion protein: 5xHis (C terminal on insert)
  Cloning method: Gibson Cloning
  Sequencing primers: 5′ Unknown
Terms and licenses: Academic/Nonprofit Terms; Industry Terms: Not Available to Industry
How to cite: pET-MBP-CfaN-His6 was a gift from Thomas Muir (Addgene plasmid # 126017 ; http://n2t.net/addgene:126017 ; RRID:Addgene_126017)
