[The description below was written by a language model from this plasmid's Addgene catalogue record and pLannotate feature annotations shown in this document.]
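Description:
pET-MBP-CfaN-His6 is a pET-family bacterial expression plasmid of about 6.7 kb for producing a maltose-binding protein–CfaN fusion in E. coli. It carries a kanamycin resistance gene (aminoglycoside phosphotransferase) for selection and replicates from a ColE1/pBR322-type origin accompanied by the bom region and the rop gene, which normally moderates copy number; the catalogue lists copy number as unknown. An f1 phage origin is also present. Leftover pBR322 backbone sequence shows up as non-functional tetracycline-resistance fragments and a predicted open reading frame.

The expression cassette follows the standard T7lac design. A T7 promoter followed by a lac operator and the T7 gene 10 ribosome binding site drives the open reading frame, a T7 terminator closes the unit, and a plasmid-borne lacI gene supplies repressor. Transcription is therefore held off until IPTG induction in a host that provides T7 RNA polymerase. The coding region starts with a signal-sequence-less MBP, which stays in the cytosol. This is followed directly by a roughly 290 bp segment that the automated annotation matches to the N-terminal portion of the Synechocystis DnaE protein, the region associated with the DnaE split intein; this corresponds to the insert named CfaN, presumably an N-terminal split-intein fragment. The record states that the C-terminal tag is five histidines rather than the six implied by the name; the tag is not annotated separately. The short "SET1" hit just upstream of the terminator is probably residual vector sequence rather than part of the fusion. The stated purpose is bacterial expression of the MBP-CfaN fusion. The histidine tag and MBP could support affinity purification, but the record does not describe downstream applications.
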