Features (pLannotate 1.2.2; 19 found; start..end, strand, type, name):
    213..231     +  promoter       T7 promoter: promoter for bacteriophage T7 RNA polymerase
    232..256     +  protein_bind   lac operator: The lac repressor binds to the lac operator to inhibit transcription in E. coli. This inhibition can be relieved by adding lactose or isopropyl-β-D-thiogalactopyranoside (IPTG). lac repressor encoded by lacI
    271..293     +  RBS            RBS: efficient ribosome binding site from bacteriophage T7 gene 10 (Olins and Rangwala, 1989)
    331..1428    +  CDS            MBP: maltose binding protein from E. coli; malE (mutated); This version of the gene does not encode a signal sequence, so MBP will remain in the cytosol.
   1432..1722    +  CDS            dnaE-N (fragment): DPO3A_SYNY3 - Experimental evidence at protein level: Swiss-Prot protein existence level 1. DNA polymerase III is a complex, multichain enzyme responsible for most of the replicative synthesis in bacteria. This DNA polymerase also exhibits 3' to 5' exonuclease activity. The alpha chain is the DNA polymerase (By similarity). From Synechocystis sp. (strain PCC 6803 / Kazusa).
   1777..1826    +  CDS            SET1 (fragment): solubility-enhancement tag derived from T7 phage gene 10B
   1834..1881    +  terminator     T7 terminator: transcription terminator for bacteriophage T7 RNA polymerase
   1918..2276    +  rep_origin     f1 ori (sequence partly withheld): f1 bacteriophage origin of replication; arrow indicates direction of (+) strand synthesis
   2399..2456    +  promoter       AmpR promoter (fragment): bla
   2465..3280    -  CDS            KanR: aminoglycoside phosphotransferase; aph(3')-Ia; confers resistance to kanamycin in bacteria or G418 (Geneticin®) in eukaryotes
   3402..3990    +  rep_origin     ori: high-copy-number ColE1/pMB1/pBR322/pUC origin of replication
   4176..4315    -  misc_feature   bom: basis of mobility region from pBR322
   4417..4608    -  CDS            rop: Rop protein, which maintains plasmids at low copy number; rop
   4625..5005    +  CDS            YPB1_ECOLX: Protein predicted: Swiss-Prot protein existence level 4. From Escherichia coli.
   5077..5368    -  CDS            TcR (fragment): tetracycline efflux protein; tet; confers resistance to tetracycline
   5383..5404    -  protein_bind   CAP binding site: CAP binding activates transcription in the presence of cAMP. E. coli catabolite activator protein
   5417..6499    -  CDS            lacI: lac repressor; lacI; The lac repressor binds to the lac operator to inhibit transcription in E. coli. This inhibition can be relieved by adding lactose or isopropyl-β-D-thiogalactopyranoside (IPTG).
   6500..6577    -  promoter       lacI promoter: lacI
   6585..187     -  CDS            TcR (fragment) (across the origin): tetracycline efflux protein; tet; confers resistance to tetracycline
>Addgene plasmid #126017 | pET-MBP-CfaN-His6 | addgene full sequence | sequence record 248771 | Addgene NGS Result
CAAGGAGATGGCGCCCAACAGTCCCCCGGCCACGGGGCCTGCCACCATACCCACGCCGAAACAAGCGCTC
ATGAGCCCGAAGTGGCGAGCCCGATCTTCCCCATCGGTGATGTCGGCGATATAGGCGCCAGCAACCGCAC
CTGTGGCGCCGGTGATGCCGGCCACGATGCGTCCGGCGTAGAGGATCGAGATCGATCTCGATCCCGCGAA
ATTAATACGACTCACTATAGGGGAATTGTGAGCGGATAACAATTCCCCTCTAGAAATAATTTTGTTTAAC
TTTAAGAAGGAGATATACATATGTACCCTTACGACGTTCCTGACTACGCTAAAATCGAAGAAGGTAAACT
GGTAATCTGGATTAACGGCGATAAAGGCTATAACGGTCTCGCTGAAGTCGGTAAGAAATTCGAGAAAGAT
ACCGGAATTAAAGTCACCGTTGAGCATCCGGATAAACTGGAAGAGAAATTCCCACAGGTTGCGGCAACTG
GCGATGGCCCTGACATTATCTTCTGGGCACACGACCGCTTTGGTGGCTACGCTCAATCTGGCCTGTTGGC
TGAAATCACCCCGGACAAAGCGTTCCAGGACAAGCTGTATCCGTTTACCTGGGATGCCGTACGTTACAAC
GGCAAGCTGATTGCTTACCCGATCGCTGTTGAAGCGTTATCGCTGATTTATAACAAAGATCTGCTGCCGA
ACCCGCCAAAAACCTGGGAAGAGATCCCGGCGCTGGATAAAGAACTGAAAGCGAAAGGTAAGAGCGCGCT
GATGTTCAACCTGCAAGAACCGTACTTCACCTGGCCGCTGATTGCTGCTGACGGGGGTTATGCGTTCAAG
TATGAAAACGGCAAGTACGACATTAAAGACGTGGGCGTGGATAACGCTGGCGCGAAAGCGGGTCTGACCT
TCCTGGTTGACCTGATTAAAAACAAACACATGAATGCAGACACCGATTACTCCATCGCAGAAGCTGCCTT
TAATAAAGGCGAAACAGCGATGACCATCAACGGCCCGTGGGCATGGTCCAACATCGACACCAGCAAAGTG
AATTATGGTGTAACGGTACTGCCGACCTTCAAGGGTCAACCATCCAAACCGTTCGTTGGCGTGCTGAGCG
CAGGTATTAACGCCGCCAGTCCGAACAAAGAGCTGGCAAAAGAGTTCCTCGAAAACTATCTGCTGACTGA
TGAAGGTCTGGAAGCGGTTAATAAAGACAAACCGCTGGGTGCCGTAGCGCTGAAGTCTTACGAGGAAGAG
TTGGCGAAAGATCCACGTATTGCCGCCACCATGGAAAACGCCCAGAAAGGTGAAATCATGCCGAACATCC
CGCAGATGTCCGCTTTCTGGTATGCCGTGCGTACTGCGGTGATCAACGCCGCCAGCGGTCGTCAGACTGT
CGATGAAGCCCCGAAAGACGCGCAGACTAATGCGGAATATTGCCTGTCTTACGACACAGAGATTCTGACC
GTTGAATATGGATTCCTTCCTATCGGTAAGATCGTGGAGGAACGGATTGAATGCACAGTCTATACGGTAG
ATAAAAATGGCTTTGTGTATACACAACCTATTGCTCAGTGGCATAACCGGGGAGAACAGGAAGTTTTCGA
ATACTGCTTAGAAGACGGTTCGATTATCCGTGCAACGAAAGATCACAAATTTATGACGACCGACGGTCAG
ATGTTACCGATTGATGAGATTTTCGAACGGGGGTTAGACCTGAAACAAGTTGATGGTTTGCCGGGAGGTC
ATCACCACCATCATCACTGAGATCCGGCTGCTAACAAAGACCGAAAGGAAGCTGAGTTGGCTGCTGCCAC
CGCTGAGCAATAACTAGCATAACCCCTTGGGGCCTCTAAACGGGTCTTGAGGGGTTTTTTGCTGAAAGGA
GGAACTATATCCGGATTGGCGAATGGG
[124 nt withheld, positions 1918-2041]
C
[91 nt withheld, positions 2043-2133]
A
[49 nt withheld, positions 2135-2183]
CCTTTGACGTTGGAGTCCACGTTCTTT
[37 nt withheld, positions 2211-2247]
ACCCTATCTCGGTCTATTCTTTTGATTTATAAGGGATTTTGCCGATTTTGGCCTATTGGTTAAAAAATGA
GCTGATTTAACAAAAATTTAACGCGAATTTTAACAAAATATTAACGCTTACAATTTAGGTGGCACTTTTC
GGGGAAATGTGCGCGGAACCCCTATTTGTTTATTTTTCTAAATACATTCAAATATGTATCCGCTCATGAA
TTAATTCTTAGAAAAACTCATCGAGCATCAAATGAAACTGCAATTTATTCATATCAGGATTATCAATACC
ATATTTTTGAAAAAGCCGTTTCTGTAATGAAGGAGAAAACTCACCGAGGCAGTTCCATAGGATGGCAAGA
TCCTGGTATCGGTCTGCGATTCCGACTCGTCCAACATCAATACAACCTATTAATTTCCCCTCGTCAAAAA
TAAGGTTATCAAGTGAGAAATCACCATGAGTGACGACTGAATCCGGTGAGAATGGCAAAAGTTTATGCAT
TTCTTTCCAGACTTGTTCAACAGGCCAGCCATTACGCTCGTCATCAAAATCACTCGCATCAACCAAACCG
TTATTCATTCGTGATTGCGCCTGAGCGAGACGAAATACGCGATCGCTGTTAAAAGGACAATTACAAACAG
GAATCGAATGCAACCGGCGCAGGAACACTGCCAGCGCATCAACAATATTTTCACCTGAATCAGGATATTC
TTCTAATACCTGGAATGCTGTTTTCCCGGGGATCGCAGTGGTGAGTAACCATGCATCATCAGGAGTACGG
ATAAAATGCTTGATGGTCGGAAGAGGCATAAATTCCGTCAGCCAGTTTAGTCTGACCATCTCATCTGTAA
CATCATTGGCAACGCTACCTTTGCCATGTTTCAGAAACAACTCTGGCGCATCGGGCTTCCCATACAATCG
ATAGATTGTCGCACCTGATTGCCCGACATTATCGCGAGCCCATTTATACCCATATAAATCAGCATCCATG
TTGGAATTTAATCGCGGCCTAGAGCAAGACGTTTCCCGTTGAATATGGCTCATAACACCCCTTGTATTAC
TGTTTATGTAAGCAGACAGTTTTATTGTTCATGACCAAAATCCCTTAACGTGAGTTTTCGTTCCACTGAG
CGTCAGACCCCGTAGAAAAGATCAAAGGATCTTCTTGAGATCCTTTTTTTCTGCGCGTAATCTGCTGCTT
GCAAACAAAAAAACCACCGCTACCAGCGGTGGTTTGTTTGCCGGATCAAGAGCTACCAACTCTTTTTCCG
AAGGTAACTGGCTTCAGCAGAGCGCAGATACCAAATACTGTCCTTCTAGTGTAGCCGTAGTTAGGCCACC
ACTTCAAGAACTCTGTAGCACCGCCTACATACCTCGCTCTGCTAATCCTGTTACCAGTGGCTGCTGCCAG
TGGCGATAAGTCGTGTCTTACCGGGTTGGACTCAAGACGATAGTTACCGGATAAGGCGCAGCGGTCGGGC
TGAACGGGGGGTTCGTGCACACAGCCCAGCTTGGAGCGAACGACCTACACCGAACTGAGATACCTACAGC
GTGAGCTATGAGAAAGCGCCACGCTTCCCGAAGGGAGAAAGGCGGACAGGTATCCGGTAAGCGGCAGGGT
CGGAACAGGAGAGCGCACGAGGGAGCTTCCAGGGGGAAACGCCTGGTATCTTTATAGTCCTGTCGGGTTT
CGCCACCTCTGACTTGAGCGTCGATTTTTGTGATGCTCGTCAGGGGGGCGGAGCCTATGGAAAAACGCCA
GCAACGCGGCCTTTTTACGGTTCCTGGCCTTTTGCTGGCCTTTTGCTCACATGTTCTTTCCTGCGTTATC
CCCTGATTCTGTGGATAACCGTATTACCGCCTTTGAGTGAGCTGATACCGCTCGCCGCAGCCGAACGACC
GAGCGCAGCGAGTCAGTGAGCGAGGAAGCGGAAGAGCGCCTGATGCGGTATTTTCTCCTTACGCATCTGT
GCGGTATTTCACACCGCAATGGTGCACTCTCAGTACAATCTGCTCTGATGCCGCATAGTTAAGCCAGTAT
ACACTCCGCTATCGCTACGTGACTGGGTCATGGCTGCGCCCCGGCACCCGCCAACACCCGCTGACGCGCC
CTGACGGGCTTGTCTGCTCCCGGCATCCGCTTACAGACAAGCTGTGACCGTCTCCGGGAGCTGCATGTGT
CAGAGGTTTTCACCGTCATCACCGAAACGCGCGAGGCAGCTGCGGTAAAGCTCATCAGCGTGGTCGTGAA
GCGATTCACAGATGTCTGCCTGTTCATCCGCGTCCAGCTCGTTGAGTTTCTCCAGAAGCGTTAATGTCTG
GCTTCTGATAAAGCGGGCCATGTTAAGGGCGGTTTTTTCCTGTTTGGTCACTGATGCCTCCGTGTAAGGG
GGATTTCTGTTCATGGGGGTAATGATACCGATGAAACGAGAGAGGATGCTCACGATACGGGTTACTGATG
ATGAACATGCCCGGTTACTGGAACGTTGTGAGGGTAAACAACTGGCGGTATGGATGCGGCGGGACCAGAG
AAAAATCACTCAGGGTCAATGCCAGCGCTTCGTTAATACAGATGTAGGTGTTCCACAGGGTAGCCAGCAG
CATCCTGCGATGCAGATCCGGAACATAATGGTGCAGGGCGCTGACTTCCGCGTTTCCAGACTTTACGAAA
CACGGAAACCGAAGACCATTCATGTTGTTGCTCAGGTCGCAGACGTTTTGCAGCAGCAGTCGCTTCACGT
TCGCTCGCGTATCGGTGATTCATTCTGCTAACCAGTAAGGCAACCCCGCCAGCCTAGCCGGGTCCTCAAC
GACAGGAGCACGATCATGCGCACCCGTGGGGCCGCCATGCCGGCGATAATGGCCTGCTTCTCGCCGAAAC
GTTTGGTGGCGGGACCAGTGACGAAGGCTTGAGCGAGGGCGTGCAAGATTCCGAATACCGCAAGCGACAG
GCCGATCATCGTCGCGCTCCAGCGAAAGCGGTCCTCGCCGAAAATGACCCAGAGCGCTGCCGGCACCTGT
CCTACGAGTTGCATGATAAAGAAGACAGTCATAAGTGCGGCGACGATAGTCATGCCCCGCGCCCACCGGA
AGGAGCTGACTGGGTTGAAGGCTCTCAAGGGCATCGGTCGAGATCCCGGTGCCTAATGAGTGAGCTAACT
TACATTAATTGCGTTGCGCTCACTGCCCGCTTTCCAGTCGGGAAACCTGTCGTGCCAGCTGCATTAATGA
ATCGGCCAACGCGCGGGGAGAGGCGGTTTGCGTATTGGGCGCCAGGGTGGTTTTTCTTTTCACCAGTGAG
ACGGGCAACAGCTGATTGCCCTTCACCGCCTGGCCCTGAGAGAGTTGCAGCAAGCGGTCCACGCTGGTTT
GCCCCAGCAGGCGAAAATCCTGTTTGATGGTGGTTAACGGCGGGATATAACATGAGCTGTCTTCGGTATC
GTCGTATCCCACTACCGAGATGTCCGCACCAACGCGCAGCCCGGACTCGGTAATGGCGCGCATTGCGCCC
AGCGCCATCTGATCGTTGGCAACCAGCATCGCAGTGGGAACGATGCCCTCATTCAGCATTTGCATGGTTT
GTTGAAAACCGGACATGGCACTCCAGTCGCCTTCCCGTTCCGCTATCGGCTGAATTTGATTGCGAGTGAG
ATATTTATGCCAGCCAGCCAGACGCAGACGCGCCGAGACAGAACTTAATGGGCCCGCTAACAGCGCGATT
TGCTGGTGACCCAATGCGACCAGATGCTCCACGCCCAGTCGCGTACCGTCTTCATGGGAGAAAATAATAC
TGTTGATGGGTGTCTGGTCAGAGACATCAAGAAATAACGCCGGAACATTAGTGCAGGCAGCTTCCACAGC
AATGGCATCCTGGTCATCCAGCGGATAGTTAATGATCAGCCCACTGACGCGTTGCGCGAGAAGATTGTGC
ACCGCCGCTTTACAGGCTTCGACGCCGCTTCGTTCTACCATCGACACCACCACGCTGGCACCCAGTTGAT
CGGCGCGAGATTTAATCGCCGCGACAATTTGCGACGGCGCGTGCAGGGCCAGACTGGAGGTGGCAACGCC
AATCAGCAACGACTGTTTGCCCGCCAGTTGTTGTGCCACGCGGTTGGGAATGTAATTCAGCTCCGCCATC
GCCGCTTCCACTTTTTCCCGCGTTTTCGCAGAAACGTGGCTGGCCTGGTTCACCACGCGGGAAACGGTCT
GATAAGAGACACCGGCATACTCTGCGACATCGTATAACGTTACTGGTTTCACATTCACCACCCTGAATTG
ACTCTCTTCCGGGCGCTATCATGCCATACCGCGAAAGGTTTTGCGCCATTCGATGGTGTCCGGGATCTCG
ACGCTCTCCCTTATGCGACTCCTGCATTAGGAAGCAGCCCAGTAGTAGGTTGAGGCCGTTGAGCACCGCC
GCCGCAAGGAATGGTGCATG
